>Addgene plasmid #15153 | RCAS DNhRARalpha (CC#1865) | addgene partial sequence | sequence record 21656 | RCAS-F 5'-ACATGGGTGGTGGTATAGCGCTTGCG-3'
TTGTGAATACGCTTTTGTCTGTGTGCTGCAGGAGCTGAGCTGACTCTGCTGGTGGCCTCGCGTACCACTG
TGGCATCGATTCTAGACCACTGTGGCCAGGCGGTAGCTGGGACGTGCAGCCGACCACCATGGCCAGCAAC
AGCAGCTCCTGCCCGACACCTGGGGGCGGGCACCTCAATGGGTACCCGGTGCCTCCCTACGCCTTCTTCT
TCCCCCCTATGCTGGGTGGACTCTCCCCGCCAGGCGCTCTGACCACTCTCCAGCACCAGCTTCCAGTTAG
TGGATATAGCACACCATCCCCAGCCACCATTGAGACCCAGAGCAGCAGTTCTGAAGAGATAGTGCCCAGC
CCTCCCTCGCCACCCCCTCTACCCCGCATCTACAAGCCTTGCTTTGTCTGTCAGGACAAGTCCTCAGGCT
ACCACTATGGGGTCAGCGCCTGTGAGGGCTGCAAGGGCTTCTTCCGCCGCAGCATCCAGAAGAACATGGT
GTACACGTGTCACCGGGACAAGAACTGCATCATCAACAAGGTGACCCGGAACCGCTGCCAGTACTGCCGA
CTGCAGAAGTGCTTTGAAGTGGGCATGTCCAAGGAGTCTGTGAGAAACGACCGAAACAAGAAGAAGAAGG
AGGTGCCCAAGCCCGAGTGCTCTGAGAGCTACACGCTGACGCCGGAGGTGGGGGAGCTCATTGAGAAGGT
GCGCAAAGCGCACCA
