[The description below was written by a language model from this plasmid's Addgene catalogue record.]
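Description:
RCAS DNhRARalpha is an avian retroviral expression plasmid built on RCASBP(A), a replication-competent proviral vector of about 11.6 kb derived from avian sarcoma-leukosis virus, with a Bryan polymerase and a subgroup A envelope. The plasmid is propagated in E. coli under ampicillin selection; the record lists its copy number as unknown and provides no feature table, so the individual backbone elements are not itemised. In RCAS vectors generally, the viral LTRs flank gag, pol and env. A foreign gene placed at the ClaI site downstream of env is expressed from a spliced LTR-driven transcript, so no separate internal promoter is needed. Because the virus remains replication competent, infection spreads through permissive avian cells carrying the subgroup A receptor, giving broad and stable transgene expression.

The insert is a dominant negative form of human retinoic acid receptor alpha (RARA). It is truncated at amino acid 403 and therefore lacks the C-terminal transcriptional activation domain. Such a receptor is expected to interfere with endogenous retinoic acid receptor signalling rather than activate target genes. The coding region was PCR-amplified and first placed in the pSlax21 shuttle adaptor plasmid. It was then moved as a ClaI fragment into RCASBP(A), with both ClaI sites retained. No epitope tag or reporter is recorded.

The associated publication concerns retinoic acid regulation of dorsoventral topographic guidance molecules in the chick retina. This points to use of the construct for virus-mediated blockade of retinoic acid signalling in chick embryonic tissue.
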