Addgene plasmid #15153: RCAS DNhRARalpha (CC#1865)
Depositing lab: Connie Cepko. Depositing organization: Harvard Medical School. Publication: Retinoic acid regulates the expression of dorsoventral topographic guidance molecules in the chick retina. Sen J, Harpavat S, Peters MA, Cepko CL. Development. 2005 Dec . 132(23):5147-59. 10.1242/dev.02100 PubMed 16251210.
Backbone
  Vector backbone: RCASBP (A)
  Backbone size w/o insert (bp): 11600
  Vector type: Retroviral ; Avian expression
Growth in bacteria
  Bacterial resistance: Ampicillin, 100 μg/mL
  Growth temperature: 37°C
  Growth strain: DH5alpha
  Copy number: Unknown
Gene/Insert
  Gene/Insert name: RAR alpha (dom neg) (alt name: RARa)
  Species: H. sapiens (human)
  Mutation: Dominant negative. Truncated at aa403, so lacks the C-terminal transcriptional activation domain.
  Entrez Gene: RARA (a.k.a. NR1B1, RAR, RARalpha)
  Cloning method: Restriction Enzyme; 5′ cloning site ClaI (not destroyed); 3′ cloning site ClaI (not destroyed)
  Sequencing primers: 5′ n/a
Resource information
  A portion of this plasmid was derived from a plasmid made by: RAR alpha provided by Dr. Ronald Evans.
Terms and licenses: Academic/Nonprofit Terms; Industry Terms: Not Available to Industry
Depositor comments: RARa was PCR-amplified using GCAGAAGACCCCATGGCCAGCAACAGCAGCTCCT as the 5' primer and CCGGAATTCCAACATTTCCTGGATGAGAGGCGG as the 3' primer. The PCR product was digested with BbsI and EcoRI, and subcloned into the NcoI/EcoRI sites of pSlax21 to generate pSlax21-DNhRAR. The ClaI fragment of pSlax21-DNhRAR was then subcloned into the RCASBP(A) vector.
How to cite: RCAS DNhRARalpha (CC#1865) was a gift from Connie Cepko (Addgene plasmid # 15153 ; http://n2t.net/addgene:15153 ; RRID:Addgene_15153)
